>Addgene plasmid #123555 | pMK-clpP 5'UTR | addgene full sequence | sequence record 247982 | Addgene NGS Result
CTAAATTGTAAGCGTTAATATTTTGTTAAAATTCGCGTTAAATTTTTGTTAAATCAGCTCATTTTTTAAC
CAATAGGCCGAAATCGGCAAAATCCCTTATAAATCAAAAGAATAGACCGAGATAGGGTTGAGTGGCCGCT
ACAGGGCGCTCCCATTCGCCATTCAGGCTGCGCAACTGTTGGGAAGGGCGTTTCGGTGCGGGCCTCTTCG
CTATTACGCCAGCTGGCGAAAGGGGGATGTGCTGCAAGGCGATTAAGTTGGGTAACGCCAGGGTTTTCCC
AGTCACGACGTTGTAAAACGACGGCCAGTGAGCGCGACGTAATACGACTCACTATAGGGCGAATTGAAGG
AAGGCCGTCAAGGCCGCATCAACGAGCTCGGTCTCATACTGTTTCCACCTCAAAGTGAAATATAGTATTT
AGTTCTTTCTTTCATTTAAATGTGAGACCGGTACCCTCTGGGCCTCATGGGCCTTCCTTTCACTGCCCGC
TTTCCAGTCGGGAAACCTGTCGTGCCAGCTGCATTAACATGGTCATAGCTGTTTCCTTGCGTATTGGGCG
CTCTCCGCTTCCTCGCTCACTGACTCGCTGCGCTCGGTCGTTCGGGTAAAGCCTGGGGTGCCTAATGAGC
AAAAGGCCAGCAAAAGGCCAGGAACCGTAAAAAGGCCGCGTTGCTGGCGTTTTTCCATAGGCTCCGCCCC
CCTGACGAGCATCACAAAAATCGACGCTCAAGTCAGAGGTGGCGAAACCCGACAGGACTATAAAGATACC
AGGCGTTTCCCCCTGGAAGCTCCCTCGTGCGCTCTCCTGTTCCGACCCTGCCGCTTACCGGATACCTGTC
CGCCTTTCTCCCTTCGGGAAGCGTGGCGCTTTCTCATAGCTCACGCTGTAGGTATCTCAGTTCGGTGTAG
GTCGTTCGCTCCAAGCTGGGCTGTGTGCACGAACCCCCCGTTCAGCCCGACCGCTGCGCCTTATCCGGTA
ACTATCGTCTTGAGTCCAACCCGGTAAGACACGACTTATCGCCACTGGCAGCAGCCACTGGTAACAGGAT
TAGCAGAGCGAGGTATGTAGGCGGTGCTACAGAGTTCTTGAAGTGGTGGCCTAACTACGGCTACACTAGA
AGAACAGTATTTGGTATCTGCGCTCTGCTGAAGCCAGTTACCTTCGGAAAAAGAGTTGGTAGCTCTTGAT
CCGGCAAACAAACCACCGCTGGTAGCGGTGGTTTTTTTGTTTGCAAGCAGCAGATTACGCGCAGAAAAAA
AGGATCTCAAGAAGATCCTTTGATCTTTTCTACGGGGTCTGACGCTCAGTGGAACGAAAACTCACGTTAA
GGGATTTTGGTCATGAGATTATCAAAAAGGATCTTCACCTAGATCCTTTTAAATTAAAAATGAAGTTTTA
AATCAATCTAAAGTATATATGAGTAAACTTGGTCTGACAGTTATTAGAAAAATTCATCCAGCAGACGATA
AAACGCAATACGCTGGCTATCCGGTGCCGCAATGCCATACAGCACCAGAAAACGATCCGCCCATTCGCCG
CCCAGTTCTTCCGCAATATCACGGGTGGCCAGCGCAATATCCTGATAACGATCCGCCACGCCCAGACGGC
CGCAATCAATAAAGCCGCTAAAACGGCCATTTTCCACCATAATGTTCGGCAGGCACGCATCACCATGGGT
CACCACCAGATCTTCGCCATCCGGCATGCTCGCTTTCAGACGCGCAAACAGCTCTGCCGGTGCCAGGCCC
TGATGTTCTTCATCCAGATCATCCTGATCCACCAGGCCCGCTTCCATACGGGTACGCGCACGTTCAATAC
GATGTTTCGCCTGATGATCAAACGGACAGGTCGCCGGGTCCAGGGTATGCAGACGACGCATGGCATCCGC
CATAATGCTCACTTTTTCTGCCGGCGCCAGATGGCTAGACAGCAGATCCTGACCCGGCACTTCGCCCAGC
AGCAGCCAATCACGGCCCGCTTCGGTCACCACATCCAGCACCGCCGCACACGGAACACCGGTGGTGGCCA
GCCAGCTCAGACGCGCCGCTTCATCCTGCAGCTCGTTCAGCGCACCGCTCAGATCGGTTTTCACAAACAG
CACCGGACGACCCTGCGCGCTCAGACGAAACACCGCCGCATCAGAGCAGCCAATGGTCTGCTGCGCCCAA
TCATAGCCAAACAGACGTTCCACCCACGCTGCCGGGCTACCCGCATGCAGGCCATCCTGTTCAATCATAC
TCTTCCTTTTTCAATATTATTGAAGCATTTATCAGGGTTATTGTCTCATGAGCGGATACATATTTGAATG
TATTTAGAAAAATAAACAAATAGGGGTTCCGCGCACATTTCCCCGAAAAGTGCCAC
Features (pLannotate 1.2.2; 8 found; start..end, strand, type, name):
      3..134     -  rep_origin     M13 ori (fragment): M13 bacteriophage origin of replication; arrow indicates direction of (+) strand synthesis
    155..311     -  CDS            lacZα (fragment): LacZα fragment of β-galactosidase; lacZ fragment
    320..338     +  promoter       T7 promoter: promoter for bacteriophage T7 RNA polymerase
    480..527     -  CDS            lacI (fragment): lac repressor; lacI; The lac repressor binds to the lac operator to inhibit transcription in E. coli. This inhibition can be relieved by adding lactose or isopropyl-β-D-thiogalactopyranoside (IPTG).
    564..604     -  rep_origin     RSF ori (fragment): Plasmids containing the RSF 1030 origin of replication can be propagated in E. coli cells that contain additional plasmids with compatible origins.
    682..1270    -  rep_origin     ori: high-copy-number ColE1/pMB1/pBR322/pUC origin of replication
   1444..2238    -  CDS            NeoR/KanR: aminoglycoside phosphotransferase confers resistance to neomycin, kanamycin, and G418 (Geneticin®)
   2239..2343    -  promoter       AmpR promoter: bla
