[The description below was written by a language model from this plasmid's Addgene catalogue record and pLannotate feature annotations shown in this document.]
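Description:
pMK-clpP 5'UTR is a small (about 2.4 kb) bacterial part-storage plasmid from the MoChlo kit, a modular cloning toolbox for chloroplast biotechnology. It is built on the pMK-RQ backbone, a carrier vector used here for gene-synthesis products, and is classified as a synthetic biology vector. It is propagated in E. coli at high copy from a ColE1/pUC-type origin of replication. Selection is with kanamycin, through an aminoglycoside phosphotransferase (NeoR/KanR) gene that sits immediately downstream of an AmpR (bla) promoter in the annotation.

The payload is a synthesized clpP 5' untranslated region, described by the depositors as a chloroplast 5'UTR fusion designed for Golden Gate cloning. clpP is a plastid gene encoding a Clp protease subunit, and chloroplast 5'UTRs of this kind are generally placed between a promoter and a coding sequence to support transcript stability and translation in plastids. The record does not state the source species, what the UTR is fused to, or which type IIS enzyme and overhangs flank the part. The automated feature table does not annotate the insert itself. It presumably lies in the unannotated stretch after the T7 promoter, but this is an inference. The other annotated features (short fragments of an M13 origin, lacZα, lacI and an RSF origin) are partial matches to backbone sequence and are unlikely to be functional.

The plasmid has no plant or chloroplast selection or expression elements of its own. It serves as a donor module, supplying the 5'UTR part for assembly with other MoChlo parts into chloroplast expression cassettes and transformation vectors.
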