Addgene plasmid #123555: pMK-clpP 5'UTR
Purpose: MoChlo kit
Depositing lab: Scott Lenaghan & C. Neal Stewart. Depositing organization: University of Tennessee Institute of Agriculture. Publication: MoChlo: A versatile modular cloning toolbox for chloroplast biotechnology. Occhialini A, Piatek A, Pfotenhauer AC, Frazier TP, Stewart CN, Lenaghan S. Plant Physiol. 2019 Jan 24. pii: pp.18.01220. doi: 10.1104/pp.18.01220. PubMed 30679266.
Backbone
  Vector backbone: pMK-RQ
  Vector type: Synthetic Biology
Growth in bacteria
  Bacterial resistance: Kanamycin, 50 μg/mL
  Growth temperature: 37°C
  Growth strain: Top10
  Copy number: High Copy
Gene/Insert
  Gene/Insert name: clpP 5'UTR
  Cloning method: Restriction Enzyme; 5′ cloning site Unknown (unknown if destroyed)
Terms and licenses: Academic/Nonprofit Terms; Industry Terms: Not Available to Industry
Depositor comments: All inserts have been produced by gene synthesis and cloned in the indicated backbone vector. The insert is a chloroplast 5'UTR fusion designed for Golden-Gate cloning. The Original Material was developed in the performance of research that was funded by Grant Nos. ARPA-E: DE-AR000660 & DARPA: D17AC00016.
How to cite: pMK-clpP 5'UTR was a gift from Scott Lenaghan & C. Neal Stewart (Addgene plasmid # 123555 ; http://n2t.net/addgene:123555 ; RRID:Addgene_123555)
