>Addgene plasmid #123555 | pMK-clpP 5'UTR | depositor partial sequence | sequence record 235733 | clpP 5'UTR
GTTTCCACCTCAAAGTGAAATATAGTATTTAGTTCTTTCTTTCATTTA
